>Addgene plasmid #50879 | pcDNA3.1 Flag YFP hNKCC1 I678C (NT445) | depositor full sequence | sequence record 76352 | Full Sequence
GCTAGCCCGGGCACGGCCGCCACCATGGGAGACTACAAAGACCATGACGGTGATTATAAAGATCACGACA
TCGACTACAAGGATGACGATGACAAGGGTGACCCTACCGTCAGCAAGGGCGAGGAGCTGTTCACCGGGGT
GGTGCCCATCCTGGTCGAGCTGGACGGCGACGTAAACGGCCACAAGTTCAGCGTGTCCGGCGAGGGCGAG
GGCGATGCCACCTACGGCAAGCTGACCCTGAAGTTCATCTGCACCACCGGCAAGCTGCCCGTGCCCTGGC
CCACCCTCGTGACCACCTTCGGCTACGGCCTGATGTGCTTCGCCCGCTACCCCGACCACATGAAGCAGCA
CGACTTCTTCAAGTCCGCCATGCCCGAAGGCTACGTCCAGGAGCGCACCATCTTCTTCAAGGACGACGGC
AACTACAAGACCCGCGCCGAGGTGAAGTTCGAGGGCGACACCCTGGTGAACCGCATCGAGCTGAAGGGCA
TCGACTTCAAGGAGGACGGCAACATCCTAGGGCACAAGCTGGAGTACAACTACAACAGCCACAACGTTTA
TATCATGGCCGACAAGCAGAAGAACGGCATCAAGGTGAACTTCAAGATCCGCCACAACATCGAGGACGGC
AGCGTGCAGCTCGCCGACCACTACCAGCAGAACACCCCCATCGGCGACGGCCCCGTGCTGCTGCCCGACA
ACCACTACCTGAGCTACCAGTCCAAACTGAGCAAAGACCCCAACGAGAAGCGCGATCACATGGTCCTGCT
GGAGTTCGTGACCGCCGCCGGGATCACTCTCGGCATGGACGAGCTCTACAAGGGTGACCTGGAGCCGAGG
CCCACGGCTCCTAGCTCCGGCGCGCCAGGCCTCGCCGGAGTCGGCGAAACGCCGAGCGCCGCTGCGCTGG
CCGCAGCCAGGGTGGAACTGCCCGGAACCGCTGTGCCCTCGGTGCCGGAGGATGCTGCGCCCGCGAGCCG
GGACGGGGGCGGGGTCCGCGATGAGGGACCAGCCGCCGCCGGTGACGGCCTGGGCAGACCCTTGGGGCCT
ACCCCGAGCCAGAGCCGTTTCCAGGTGGACCTCGTTTCCGAGAACGCAGGGCGGGCTGCTGCTGCGGCGG
CGGCGGCTGCTGCGGCCGCCGCCGCTGCTGGTGCCGGGGCGGGGGCCAAGCAGACTCCTGCCGACGGGGA
AGCCAGCGGCGAGAGCGAGCCAGCTAAAGGCAGCGAGGAAGCCAAAGGCCGCTTCCGCGTTAACTTCGTA
GATCCTGCTGCCAGCTCGTCCGCAGAAGATAGCCTGTCAGATGCCGCCGGGGTCGGAGTCGATGGACCCA
ACGTGAGCTTCCAGAACGGCGGGGACACGGTACTGAGCGAGGGCAGCAGCCTCCATTCCGGTGGCGGCGG
CGGCTCCGGCCACCACCAGCACTACTATTATGATACCCACACCAACACCTACTATCTGCGCACCTTCGGC
CACAACACAATGGACGCGGTACCCAGGATCGACCACTACCGGCACACAGCCGCGCAGCTCGGCGAGAAGC
TGCTCCGGCCTAGCCTGGCCGAGCTGCATGACGAGCTGGAAAAGGAACCTTTTGAGGATGGCTTTGCAAA
TGGGGAAGAAAGCACTCCAACACGTGATGCTGTGGTCACGTACACGGCCGAAAGTAAAGGAGTCGTGAAG
TTTGGCTGGATCAAGGGTGTACTAGTACGTTGTATGTTAAACATTTGGGGTGTGATGCTTTTCATTCGTC
TCTCATGGATTGTGGGACAAGCTGGAATTGGTCTATCAGTCCTTGTAATAATGATGGCTACTGTTGTGAC
AACTATCACAGGATTGTCCACTAGCGCCATCGCAACTAATGGATTTGTAAGGGGAGGCGGCGCATATTAT
TTAATATCTAGAAGTCTAGGGCCTGAATTTGGTGGTGCCATTGGTCTAATCTTCGCCTTTGCCAACGCTG
TTGCTGTTGCTATGTATGTGGTTGGATTTGCAGAAACCGTGGTGGAGTTGCTGAAAGAACATTCCATTCT
TATGATAGATGAAATCAATGACATCCGGATTATTGGAGCCATTACAGTCGTGATTCTTTTAGGTATCTCA
GTAGCCGGTATGGAGTGGGAAGCAAAAGCTCAGATTGTTCTTTTGGTGATCCTACTTCTTGCTATTGGTG
ATTTCGTCATAGGAACATTTATCCCACTCGAGAGCAAGAAGCCAAAAGGGTTTTTTGGCTATAAATCTGA
AATCTTTAATGAGAACTTTGGCCCCGATTTTCGAGAAGAAGAAACTTTCTTTTCTGTATTTGCCATCTTT
TTTCCTGCTGCAACTGGAATTCTGGCTGGCGCAAATATCTCAGGTGATCTTGCAGATCCTCAGTCAGCCA
TACCCAAAGGAACACTCCTAGCCATTTTAATTACTACATTGGTTTATGTAGGAATTGCCGTGTCTGTAGG
TTCTTGTGTCGTACGCGATGCCACTGGTAATGTTAATGACACTATCGTAACAGAGCTAACAAACTGTACT
AGCGCAGCCTGCAAATTAAACTTTGATTTTTCATCTTGTGAATCCAGTCCTTGTAGCTACGGCCTAATGA
ACAACTTTCAGGTAATGAGTATGGTGTCAGGATTTACACCACTAATTTCCGCGGGCATATTCTCTGCCAC
TCTTTCTAGCGCATTAGCATCCCTAGTGAGTGCTCCCAAGATATTTCAGGCCCTATGTAAAGACAACATC
TACCCCGCTTTCCAGATGTTTGCTAAAGGTTATGGGAAAAATAATGAGCCATTACGTGGCTACATCTTAA
CATTCTTAATTGCACTTGGATTCATCTTAATTGCCGAACTGAATGTTATTGCACCAATTTGTTCAAACTT
CTTCCTTGCCAGCTATGCCCTCATCAATTTTTCAGTATTCCATGCTTCACTGGCCAAAAGCCCAGGATGG
CGACCGGCATTTAAATACTACAATATGTGGATCTCACTTCTTGGAGCAATTCTTTGTTGCATAGTAATGT
TCGTCATTAACTGGTGGGCTGCTTTGCTAACCTACGTGATAGTCCTTGGGCTGTATATTTATGTTACCTA
CAAAAAACCCGATGTGAATTGGGGATCCTCTACACAAGCCCTGACTTACCTCAATGCCCTGCAACATAGT
ATTAGGCTTTCTGGCGTGGAGGACCATGTGAAAAACTTTAGGCCACAGTGTCTTGTTATGACAGGAGCGC
CAAACTCACGGCCGGCCTTACTTCATCTTGTTCACGATTTCACAAAAAATGTTGGTTTGATGATCTGTGG
ACACGTACACATGGGACCACGCAGACAAGCCATGAAAGAAATGTCCATCGACCAAGCCAAATATCAGCGC
TGGCTTATTAAGAACAAAATGAAGGCTTTTTATGCACCAGTACATGCAGATGACCTCAGAGAAGGGGCCC
AATACTTGATGCAGGCTGCTGGCCTGGGCCGTATGAAGCCAAACACACTAGTCCTTGGATTTAAGAAAGA
TTGGTTGCAAGCAGATATGAGGGATGTGGATATGTACATAAACTTATTTCACGATGCTTTTGACATACAA
TATGGCGTAGTGGTTATTCGCCTAAAAGAAGGTCTGGATATTAGTCACCTGCAGGGACAAGAAGAATTAT
TGTCATCACAAGAGAAATCTCCTGGCACCAAGGATGTCGTAGTAAGTGTGGAATATAGTAAAAAGTCCGA
TTTAGATACTTCGAAACCCCTCAGTGAAAAACCAATTACCCATAAAGTCGAGGAAGAAGATGGCAAGACT
GCAACTCAACCACTGTTGAAAAAAGAATCCAAAGGCCCTATTGTGCCTTTGAATGTAGCTGACCAAAAGC
TTCTTGAAGCTAGTACACAGTTTCAGAAAAAACAAGGAAAGAATACTATTGATGTCTGGTGGCTTTTTGA
TGACGGAGGTCTGACCTTATTGATACCTTACCTTCTGACGACCAAGAAAAAATGGAAAGACTGTAAGATC
AGAGTATTCATTGGTGGAAAGATAAACAGAATAGACCATGACCGGAGAGCGATGGCTACTTTACTGAGCA
AGTTCAGAATCGATTTTTCTGACATCATGGTTCTAGGAGACATCAATACCAAACCAAAGAAAGAAAACAT
TATAGCTTTCGAGGAAATCATTGAGCCATACAGACTTCACGAAGATGATAAAGAGCAAGATATCGCAGAT
AAAATGAAAGAAGATGAACCCTGGCGAATAACAGATAATGAATTGGAGCTGTATAAGACCAAGACATACC
GGCAGATCAGGTTAAATGAGTTATTAAAGGAACATTCAAGCACAGCTAACATTATTGTGATGAGTTTACC
GGTCGCACGAAAGGGTGCCGTTTCTAGTGCTCTCTACATGGCATGGTTAGAAGCACTATCTAAGGATCTA
CCACCAATCCTACTAGTTCGTGGGAATCATCAGAGTGTCCTTACCTTCTATTCATAATTAATTAAGTTTA
AACCCGCTGATCAGCCTCGACTGTGCCTTCTAGTTGCCAGCCATCTGTTGTTTGCCCCTCCCCCGTGCCT
TCCTTGACCCTGGAAGGTGCCACTCCCACTGTCCTTTCCTAATAAAATGAGGAAATTGCATCGCATTGTC
TGAGTAGGTGTCATTCTATTCTGGGGGGTGGGGTGGGGCAGGACAGCAAGGGGGAGGATTGGGAAGACAA
TAGCAGGCATGCTGGGGATGCGGTGGGCTCTATGGCTTCTGAGGCGGAAAGAACCAGCTGGGGCTCTAGG
GGGTATCCCC
[124 nt withheld, positions 4771-4894]
C
[91 nt withheld, positions 4896-4986]
A
[49 nt withheld, positions 4988-5036]
CCTTTGACGTTGGAGTCCACGTTCTTT
[37 nt withheld, positions 5064-5100]
ACCCTATCTCGGTCTATTCTTTTGATTTATAAGGGATTTTGCCGATTTCGGCCTATTGGTTAAAAAATGA
GCTGATTTAACAAAAATTTAACGCGAATTAATTCTGTGGAATGTGTGTCAGTTAGGGTGTGGAAAGTCCC
CAGGCTCCCCAGCAGGCAGAAGTATGCAAAGCATGCATCTCAATTAGTCAGCAACCAGGTGTGGAAAGTC
CCCAGGCTCCCCAGCAGGCAGAAGTATGCAAAGCATGCATCTCAATTAGTCAGCAACCATAGTCCCGCCC
CTAACTCCGCCCATCCCGCCCCTAACTCCGCCCAGTTCCGCCCATTCTCCGCCCCATGGCTGACTAATTT
TTTTTATTTATGCAGAGGCCGAGGCCGCCTCTGCCTCTGAGCTATTCCAGAAGTAGTGAGGAGGCTTTTT
TGGAGGCCTAGGCTTTTGCAAAAAGCTCCCGGGAGCTTGTATATCCATTTTCGGATCTGATCAAGAGACA
GGATGAGGATCGTTTCGCATGATTGAACAAGATGGATTGCACGCAGGTTCTCCGGCCGCTTGGGTGGAGA
GGCTATTCGGCTATGACTGGGCACAACAGACAATCGGCTGCTCTGATGCCGCCGTGTTCCGGCTGTCAGC
GCAGGGGCGCCCGGTTCTTTTTGTCAAGACCGACCTGTCCGGTGCCCTGAATGAACTGCAGGACGAGGCA
GCGCGGCTATCGTGGCTGGCCACGACGGGCGTTCCTTGCGCAGCTGTGCTCGACGTTGTCACTGAAGCGG
GAAGGGACTGGCTGCTATTGGGCGAAGTGCCGGGGCAGGATCTCCTGTCATCTCACCTTGCTCCTGCCGA
GAAAGTATCCATCATGGCTGATGCAATGCGGCGGCTGCATACGCTTGATCCGGCTACCTGCCCATTCGAC
CACCAAGCGAAACATCGCATCGAGCGAGCACGTACTCGGATGGAAGCCGGTCTTGTCGATCAGGATGATC
TGGACGAAGAGCATCAGGGGCTCGCGCCAGCCGAACTGTTCGCCAGGCTCAAGGCGCGCATGCCCGACGG
CGAGGATCTCGTCGTGACCCATGGCGATGCCTGCTTGCCGAATATCATGGTGGAAAATGGCCGCTTTTCT
GGATTCATCGACTGTGGCCGGCTGGGTGTGGCGGACCGCTATCAGGACATAGCGTTGGCTACCCGTGATA
TTGCTGAAGAGCTTGGCGGCGAATGGGCTGACCGCTTCCTCGTGCTTTACGGTATCGCCGCTCCCGATTC
GCAGCGCATCGCCTTCTATCGCCTTCTTGACGAGTTCTTCTGAGCGGGACTCTGGGGTTCGAAATGACCG
ACCAAGCGACGCCCAACCTGCCATCACGAGATTTCGATTCCACCGCCGCCTTCTATGAAAGGTTGGGCTT
CGGAATCGTTTTCCGGGACGCCGGCTGGATGATCCTCCAGCGCGGGGATCTCATGCTGGAGTTCTTCGCC
CACCCCAACTTGTTTATTGCAGCTTATAATGGTTACAAATAAAGCAATAGCATCACAAATTTCACAAATA
AAGCATTTTTTTCACTGCATTCTAGTTGTGGTTTGTCCAAACTCATCAATGTATCTTATCATGTCTGTAT
ACCGTCGACCTCTAGCTAGAGCTTGGCGTAATCATGGTCATAGCTGTTTCCTGTGTGAAATTGTTATCCG
CTCACAATTCCACACAACATACGAGCCGGAAGCATAAAGTGTAAAGCCTGGGGTGCCTAATGAGTGAGCT
AACTCACATTAATTGCGTTGCGCTCACTGCCCGCTTTCCAGTCGGGAAACCTGTCGTGCCAGCTGCATTA
ATGAATCGGCCAACGCGCGGGGAGAGGCGGTTTGCGTATTGGGCGCTCTTCCGCTTCCTCGCTCACTGAC
TCGCTGCGCTCGGTCGTTCGGCTGCGGCGAGCGGTATCAGCTCACTCAAAGGCGGTAATACGGTTATCCA
CAGAATCAGGGGATAACGCAGGAAAGAACATGTGAGCAAAAGGCCAGCAAAAGGCCAGGAACCGTAAAAA
GGCCGCGTTGCTGGCGTTTTTCCATAGGCTCCGCCCCCCTGACGAGCATCACAAAAATCGACGCTCAAGT
CAGAGGTGGCGAAACCCGACAGGACTATAAAGATACCAGGCGTTTCCCCCTGGAAGCTCCCTCGTGCGCT
CTCCTGTTCCGACCCTGCCGCTTACCGGATACCTGTCCGCCTTTCTCCCTTCGGGAAGCGTGGCGCTTTC
TCATAGCTCACGCTGTAGGTATCTCAGTTCGGTGTAGGTCGTTCGCTCCAAGCTGGGCTGTGTGCACGAA
CCCCCCGTTCAGCCCGACCGCTGCGCCTTATCCGGTAACTATCGTCTTGAGTCCAACCCGGTAAGACACG
ACTTATCGCCACTGGCAGCAGCCACTGGTAACAGGATTAGCAGAGCGAGGTATGTAGGCGGTGCTACAGA
GTTCTTGAAGTGGTGGCCTAACTACGGCTACACTAGAAGAACAGTATTTGGTATCTGCGCTCTGCTGAAG
CCAGTTACCTTCGGAAAAAGAGTTGGTAGCTCTTGATCCGGCAAACAAACCACCGCTGGTAGCGGTTTTT
TTGTTTGCAAGCAGCAGATTACGCGCAGAAAAAAAGGATCTCAAGAAGATCCTTTGATCTTTTCTACGGG
GTCTGACGCTCAGTGGAACGAAAACTCACGTTAAGGGATTTTGGTCATGAGATTATCAAAAAGGATCTTC
ACCTAGATCCTTTTAAATTAAAAATGAAGTTTTAAATCAATCTAAAGTATATATGAGTAAACTTGGTCTG
ACAGTTACCAATGCTTAATCAGTGAGGCACCTATCTCAGCGATCTGTCTATTTCGTTCATCCATAGTTGC
CTGACTCCCCGTCGTGTAGATAACTACGATACGGGAGGGCTTACCATCTGGCCCCAGTGCTGCAATGATA
CCGCGAGACCCACGCTCACCGGCTCCAGATTTATCAGCAATAAACCAGCCAGCCGGAAGGGCCGAGCGCA
GAAGTGGTCCTGCAACTTTATCCGCCTCCATCCAGTCTATTAATTGTTGCCGGGAAGCTAGAGTAAGTAG
TTCGCCAGTTAATAGTTTGCGCAACGTTGTTGCCATTGCTACAGGCATCGTGGTGTCACGCTCGTCGTTT
GGTATGGCTTCATTCAGCTCCGGTTCCCAACGATCAAGGCGAGTTACATGATCCCCCATGTTGTGCAAAA
AAGCGGTTAGCTCCTTCGGTCCTCCGATCGTTGTCAGAAGTAAGTTGGCCGCAGTGTTATCACTCATGGT
TATGGCAGCACTGCATAATTCTCTTACTGTCATGCCATCCGTAAGATGCTTTTCTGTGACTGGTGAGTAC
TCAACCAAGTCATTCTGAGAATAGTGTATGCGGCGACCGAGTTGCTCTTGCCCGGCGTCAATACGGGATA
ATACCGCGCCACATAGCAGAACTTTAAAAGTGCTCATCATTGGAAAACGTTCTTCGGGGCGAAAACTCTC
AAGGATCTTACCGCTGTTGAGATCCAGTTCGATGTAACCCACTCGTGCACCCAACTGATCTTCAGCATCT
TTTACTTTCACCAGCGTTTCTGGGTGAGCAAAAACAGGAAGGCAAAATGCCGCAAAAAAGGGAATAAGGG
CGACACGGAAATGTTGAATACTCATACTCTTCCTTTTTCAATATTATTGAAGCATTTATCAGGGTTATTG
TCTCATGAGCGGATACATATTTGAATGTATTTAGAAAAATAAACAAATAGGGGTTCCGCGCACATTTCCC
CGAAAAGTGCCACCTGACGTCGACGGATCGGGAGATCTCCCGATCCCCTATGGTGCACTCTCAGTACAAT
CTGCTCTGATGCCGCATAGTTAAGCCAGTATCTGCTCCCTGCTTGTGTGTTGGAGGTCGCTGAGTAGTGC
GCGAGCAAAATTTAAGCTACAACAAGGCAAGGCTTGACCGACAATTGCATGAAGAATCTGCTTAGGGTTA
GGCGTTTTGCGCTGCTTCGCGATGTACGGGCCAGATATACGCGTTGACATTGATTATTGACTAGTTATTA
ATAGTAATCAATTACGGGGTCATTAGTTCATAGCCCATATATGGAGTTCCGCGTTACATAACTTACGGTA
AATGGCCCGCCTGGCTGACCGCCCAACGACCCCCGCCCATTGACGTCAATAATGACGTATGTTCCCATAG
TAACGCCAATAGGGACTTTCCATTGACGTCAATGGGTGGAGTATTTACGGTAAACTGCCCACTTGGCAGT
ACATCAAGTGTATCATATGCCAAGTACGCCCCCTATTGACGTCAATGACGGTAAATGGCCCGCCTGGCAT
TATGCCCAGTACATGACCTTATGGGACTTTCCTACTTGGCAGTACATCTACGTATTAGTCATCGCTATTA
CCATGGTGATGCGGTTTTGGCAGTACATCAATGGGCGTGGATAGCGGTTTGACTCACGGGGATTTCCAAG
TCTCCACCCCATTGACGTCAATGGGAGTTTGTTTTGGCACCAAAATCAACGGGACTTTCCAAAATGTCGT
AACAACTCCGCCCCATTGACGCAAATGGGCGGTAGGCGTGTACGGTGGGAGGTCTATATAAGCAGAGCTC
TCTGGCTAACTAGAGAACCCACTGCTTACTGGCTTATCGAAATTAATACGACTCACTATAGGGAGACCCA
AGCTG
Features (pLannotate 1.2.2; 22 found; start..end, strand, type, name):
     31..96      +  CDS            3xFLAG: three tandem FLAG® epitope tags, followed by an enterokinase cleavage site
    109..822     +  CDS            mCitrine: mCitrine is a basic (constitutively fluorescent) yellow fluorescent protein published in 2001, derived from Aequorea victoria.
    829..4464    +  CDS            SLC12A2: S12A2_HUMAN - Also known as NKCC1. Experimental evidence at protein level: Swiss-Prot protein existence level 1. Cation-chloride cotransporter which mediates the electroneutral transport of chloride, potassium and/or sodium ions across the membrane. Plays a vital role in the regulation of ionic balance and cell volume. From Homo sapiens (Human).
   4501..4725    +  polyA_signal   bGH poly(A) signal: bovine growth hormone polyadenylation signal
   4729..4750    +  promoter       SV40 promoter (fragment): SV40 enhancer and early promoter
   4771..5199    +  rep_origin     f1 ori (sequence partly withheld): f1 bacteriophage origin of replication; arrow indicates direction of (+) strand synthesis
   5213..5542    +  promoter       SV40 promoter: SV40 enhancer and early promoter
   5609..6400    +  CDS            neo: KKA2_KLEPN - Also known as kan, nptII. Experimental evidence at protein level: Swiss-Prot protein existence level 1. Resistance to kanamycin, neomycin, paromomycin, ribostamycin, butirosin and gentamicin B. From Klebsiella pneumoniae.
   6424..6582    +  CDS            ble (fragment): BLE_KLEPN - Experimental evidence at protein level: Swiss-Prot protein existence level 1. Binding protein with a strong affinity to the bleomycin family of antibiotics. Binds to CL990; an antimitotic-antibiotic compound. From Klebsiella pneumoniae.
   6577..6698    +  polyA_signal   SV40 poly(A) signal: SV40 polyadenylation signal
   6771..6787    -  protein_bind   lac operator: The lac repressor binds to the lac operator to inhibit transcription in E. coli. This inhibition can be relieved by adding lactose or isopropyl-β-D-thiogalactopyranoside (IPTG). lac repressor encoded by lacI
   6795..6825    -  promoter       lac promoter: promoter for the E. coli lac operon
   6840..6861    -  protein_bind   CAP binding site: CAP binding activates transcription in the presence of cAMP. E. coli catabolite activator protein
   6874..6966    -  CDS            lacI (fragment): lac repressor; lacI; The lac repressor binds to the lac operator to inhibit transcription in E. coli. This inhibition can be relieved by adding lactose or isopropyl-β-D-thiogalactopyranoside (IPTG).
   7149..7734    -  rep_origin     ori: high-copy-number ColE1/pMB1/pBR322/pUC origin of replication
   7905..8765    -  CDS            AmpR: β-lactamase; bla; confers resistance to ampicillin, carbenicillin, and related antibiotics
   8766..8870    -  promoter       AmpR promoter: bla
   8929..8981    -  misc_feature   bom (fragment): basis of mobility region from pBR322
   9136..9515    +  enhancer       CMV enhancer: human cytomegalovirus immediate early enhancer
   9516..9719    +  promoter       CMV promoter: human cytomegalovirus (CMV) immediate early promoter
   9715..9748    +  LTR            5' LTR (truncated) (fragment): truncated 5' long terminal repeat (LTR) from HIV-1
   9764..9782    +  promoter       T7 promoter: promoter for bacteriophage T7 RNA polymerase
