[The description below was written by a language model from this plasmid's Addgene catalogue record and pLannotate feature annotations shown in this document.]
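Description:
pcDNA3.1 Flag YFP hNKCC1 I678C (NT445) is a mammalian expression plasmid built on the pcDNA3.1 neo backbone and carrying a synthetic human NKCC1 (SLC12A2) cDNA, the Na-K-Cl cotransporter that moves sodium, potassium and chloride electroneutrally across the membrane and contributes to ionic balance and cell volume regulation. The coding sequence was designed with convenient restriction sites and bears an isoleucine-to-cysteine substitution at position 678. It was derived from the corresponding wild-type construct (NT17). The 9,795 nt annotated sequence shows a single fusion reading frame in which a 3xFLAG epitope is followed by a yellow fluorescent protein (annotated as the mCitrine variant) and then NKCC1, so the transporter is tagged at its N terminus for both immunodetection and fluorescence imaging. Transcription is driven by the CMV immediate-early enhancer and promoter and terminated by the bovine growth hormone polyadenylation signal. A T7 promoter lies just upstream of the insert, which sits between NheI and PmeI sites.

In bacteria the plasmid is maintained at high copy from a ColE1/pUC-type origin with ampicillin selection through β-lactamase, and an f1 origin is also present. For mammalian cells, an SV40 early promoter drives the neomycin phosphotransferase gene with an SV40 poly(A) signal, allowing G418 selection of stable lines. Several short annotated fragments (lac regulatory elements, ble, bom, a truncated LTR match) appear to be backbone remnants rather than functional parts. The associated publication concerns internal crosslinking between transmembrane domains 10 and 11/12, which suggests that this introduced cysteine is used to probe the structural motions underlying ion transport and transporter activation.
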