Addgene plasmid #50879: pcDNA3.1 Flag YFP hNKCC1 I678C (NT445)
Purpose: Expresses human NKCC1 I678C mutant with an N-terminal 3xFLAG-YFP tag in mammalian cells. cDNA is synthetic, containing convenient restriction sites.
Depositing lab: Biff Forbush. Depositing organization: Yale University. Publication: Molecular Motions Involved in Na-K-Cl Cotransporter-mediated Ion Transport and Transporter Activation Revealed by Internal Crosslinking between Transmembrane Domains 10 and 11/12. Monette MY, Somasekharan S, Forbush B. J Biol Chem. 2014 Jan 22. 10.1074/jbc.M113.542258 PubMed 24451383.
Backbone
  Vector backbone: pcDNA 3.1 neo
  Backbone manufacturer: Life Technologies
  Backbone size w/o insert (bp): 5316
  Vector type: Mammalian Expression
  Selectable markers: Neomycin (select with G418)
Growth in bacteria
  Bacterial resistance: Ampicillin, 100 μg/mL
  Growth temperature: 37°C
  Growth strain: DH5alpha
  Copy number: High Copy
Gene/Insert
  Gene/Insert name: human NKCC1 (synthetic) (alt names: Slc12A2 (synthetic); Na-K-Cl cotransporter)
  Species: H. sapiens (human), Synthetic
  Insert size (bp): 4479
  Mutation: I678C in hNKCC1 in NT17
  Entrez Gene: SLC12A2 (a.k.a. BSC, BSC-2, BSC2, CCC1, KILQS, NKCC1, PPP1R141)
  Promoter: CMV
  Tag / fusion protein: 3x Flag (N terminal on insert); YFP (N terminal on insert)
  Cloning method: Restriction Enzyme; 5′ cloning site NheI (not destroyed); 3′ cloning site PmeI (not destroyed)
  Sequencing primers: 5′ CMV-F; 3′ BGH-rev
Terms and licenses: Academic/Nonprofit Terms; Industry Terms: Not Available to Industry
Depositor comments: Plasmid constructed from pcDNA3.1 Flag YFP hNKCC1 WT (NT17). See Addgene plasmid# 49085 (http://www.addgene.org/49085/) for plasmid map of wild-type construct.
How to cite: pcDNA3.1 Flag YFP hNKCC1 I678C (NT445) was a gift from Biff Forbush (Addgene plasmid # 50879 ; http://n2t.net/addgene:50879 ; RRID:Addgene_50879)
