>Addgene plasmid #50879 | pcDNA3.1 Flag YFP hNKCC1 I678C (NT445) | addgene partial sequence | sequence record 78642 | CMV-F 5'-CGCAAATGGGCGGTAGGCGTG-3'
GCAGAGCTCTCTGGCTAACTAGAGAACCCACTGCTTACTGGCTTATCGAAATTAATACGACTCACTATAG
GGAGACCCAAGCTGGCTAGCCCGGGCACGGCCGCCACCATGGGAGACTACAAAGACCATGACGGTGATTA
TAAAGATCACGACATCGACTACAAGGATGACGATGACAAGGGTGACCCTACCGTCAGCAAGGGCGAGGAG
CTGTTCACCGGGGTGGTGCCCATCCTGGTCGAGCTGGACGGCGACGTAAACGGCCACAAGTTCAGCGTGT
CCGGCGAGGGCGAGGGCGATGCCACCTACGGCAAGCTGACCCTGAAGTTCATCTGCACCACCGGCAAGCT
GCCCGTGCCCTGGCCCACCCTCGTGACCACCTTCGGCTACGGCCTGATGTGCTTCGCCCGCTACCCCGAC
CACATGAAGCAGCACGACTTCTTCAAGTCCGCCATGCCCGAAGGCTACGTCCAGGAGCGCACCATCTTCT
TCAAGGACGACGGCAACTACAAGACCCGCGCCGAGGTGAAGTTCGAGGGCGACACCCTGGTGAACCGCAT
CGAGCTGAAGGGCATCGACTTCAAGGAGGACGGCAACATCCTAGGGCACAAGCTGGAGTACAACTACAAC
AGCCACAACGTTTATATCATGGCCGACAAGCAGAAGAACGGCATCAAGGTGAACTTCAAGATCCGCCACA
ACATCGAGGACGGCAGCGTGCAGCTCGCCGACCACTACCAGCAGAACACCCCCATCGGCGACGGCCCCGT
GCTGCTGCCCGACAACCACTACCTGA
