>Addgene plasmid #50879 | pcDNA3.1 Flag YFP hNKCC1 I678C (NT445) | addgene partial sequence | sequence record 79016 | hNKCC1-int-R 5'-ATATTTGGCTTGGTCGATGG-3'
TCCACAGATCATCAAACCAACATTTTTTGTGAAATCGTGAACAAGATGAAGTAAGGCCGGCCGTGAGTTT
GGCGCTCCTGTCATAACAAGACACTGTGGCCTAAAGTTTTTCACATGGTCCTCCACGCCAGAAAGCCTAA
TACTATGTTGCAGGGCATTGAGGTAAGTCAGGGCTTGTGTAGAGGATCCCCAATTCACATCGGGTTTTTT
GTAGGTAACATAAATATACAGCCCAAGGACTATCACGTAGGTTAGCAAAGCAGCCCACCAGTTAATGACG
AACATTACTATGCAACAAAGAATTGCTCCAAGAAGTGAGATCCACATATTGTAGTATTTAAATGCCGGTC
GCCATCCTGGGCTTTTGGCCAGTGAAGCATGGAATACTGAAAAATTGATGAGGGCATAGCTGGCAAGGAA
GAAGTTTGAACAAATTGGTGCAATAACATTCAGTTCGGCAATTAAGATGAATCCAAGTGCAATTAAGAAT
GTTAAGATGTAGCCACGTAATGGCTCATTATTTTTCCCATAACCTTTAGCAAACATCTGGAAAGCGGGGT
AGATGTTGTCTTTACATAGGGCCTGAAATATCTTGGGAGCACTCACTAGGGATGCTAATGCGCTAGAAAG
AGTGGCAGAGAATATGCCCGCGGAAATTAGTGGTGTAAATCCTGACACCATACTCATTACCTGAAAGTTG
TTCATTAGGCCGTAGCTACAAGGACTGGATTCACAAGATGAAAAATCAAAGTTTAATTTGCAGGCTGCGC
TAGTACAGTTTGTTAGCTCTGTTACGATAGTGTCATTAACATTACCAGTGGCATCGCGTACGACACAAGA
ACCTACAGACACGGCAATTCCTACATAAACCAATGTAGTAATTAAAATGGCTAGGAGTGTTCCTTTGGGT
ATGGCTGACTGAGGATCTGCAAGATCACCTGAGATATTTGCGCCAGCCAGAATTCCAGTTGCAGCAGGAA
AA
